>Addgene plasmid #144599 | TFORF3123 | addgene full sequence | sequence record 346380 | Addgene NGS Result
GGCTCCGGTGCCCGTCAGTGGGCAGAGCGCACATCGCCCACAGTCCCCGAGAAGTTGGGGGGAGGGGTCG
GCAATTGAACCGGTGCCTAGAGAAGGTGGCGCGGGGTAAACTGGGAAAGTGATGTCGTGTACTGGCTCCG
CCTTTTTCCCGAGGGTGGGGGAGAACCGTATATAAGTGCAGTAGTCGCCGTGAACGTTCTTTTTCGCAAC
GGGTTTGCCGCCAGAACACAGGTAAGTGCCGTGTGTGGTTCCCGCGGGCCTGGCCTCTTTACGGGTTATG
GCCCTTGCGTGCCTTGAATTACTTCCACCTGGCTGCAGTACGTGATTCTTGATCCCGAGCTTCGGGTTGG
AAGTGGGTGGGAGAGTTCGAGGCCTTGCGCTTAAGGAGCCCCTTCGCCTCGTGCTTGAGTTGAGGCCTGG
CCTGGGCGCTGGGGCCGCCGCGTGCGAATCTGGTGGCACCTTCGCGCCTGTCTCGCTGCTTTCGATAAGT
CTCTAGCCATTTAAAATTTTTGATGACCTGCTGCGACGCTTTTTTTCTGGCAAGATAGTCTTGTAAATGC
GGGCCAAGATCTGCACACTGGTATTTCGGTTTTTGGGGCCGCGGGCGGCGACGGGGCCCGTGCGTCCCAG
CGCACATGTTCGGCGAGGCGGGGCCTGCGAGCGCGGCCACCGAGAATCGGACGGGGGTAGTCTCAAGCTG
GCCGGCCTGCTCTGGTGCCTGGCCTCGCGCCGCCGTGTATCGCCCCGCCCTGGGCGGCAAGGCTGGCCCG
GTCGGCACCAGTTGCGTGAGCGGAAAGATGGCCGCTTCCCGGCCCTGCTGCAGGGAGCTCAAAATGGAGG
ACGCGGCGCTCGGGAGAGCGGGCGGGTGAGTCACCCACACAAAGGAAAAGGGCCTTTCCGTCCTCAGCCG
TCGCTTCATGTGACTCCACGGAGTACCGGGCGCCGTCCAGGCACCTCGATTAGTTCTCGAGCTTTTGGAG
TACGTCGTCTTTAGGTTGGGGGGAGGGGTTTTATGCGATGGAGTTTCCCCACACTGAGTGGGTGGAGACT
GAAGTTAGGCCAGCTTGGCACTTGATGTAATTCTCCTTGGAATTTGCCCTTTTTGAGTTTGGATCTTGGT
TCATTCTCAAGCCTCAGACAGTGGTTCAAAGTTTTTTTCTTCCATTTCAGGTGTCGTGAGGCTAGCATCG
ATTGATCAACAAGTTTGTACAAAAAAGTTGGCATGTCTCAGTGGAATCAAGTCCAACAGTTAGAAATCAA
GTTTTTGGAGCAGGTGGATCAATTCTATGATGACAACTTTCCCATGGAAATTCGGCATCTGTTGGCCCAA
TGGATTGAAAATCAAGACTGGGAGGCAGCTTCTAACAATGAAACCATGGCAACGATTCTTCTTCAAAACT
TGTTAATACAACTGGATGAACAGTTAGGTCGTGTTTCCAAAGAGAAAAACCTACTCTTGATACACAATCT
AAAAAGAATTAGGAAGGTCCTTCAGGGAAAATTTCATGGAAATCCAATGCATGTAGCTGTGGTTATTTCA
AACTGTTTAAGGGAAGAGAGGAGAATATTGGCTGCAGCCAACATGCCTGTCCAGGGGCCTCTAGAGAAAT
CCTTACAAAGTTCTTCAGTTTCAGAAAGACAGAGGAATGTGGAGCACAAAGTGGCTGCCATTAAAAACAG
TGTGCAGATGACAGAACAAGATACCAAATACTTAGAAGATCTGCAAGACGAATTTGACTACAGGTATAAA
ACAATTCAGACAATGGATCAGAGTGACAAGAATAGTGCCATGGTGAATCAGGAAGTTTTGACACTGCAGG
AAATGCTTAACAGCCTCGATTTCAAGAGAAAGGAGGCTCTCAGTAAAATGACCCAAATCATCCATGAGAC
AGACCTGTTAATGAACACCATGCTCATAGAAGAGCTGCAAGACTGGAAGCGGCGGCAGCAAATCGCCTGC
ATCGGGGGTCCACTCCACAATGGGCTCGACCAGCTTCAGAACTGCTTTACACTATTGGCAGAAAGTCTTT
TCCAACTGAGAAGGCAATTGGAGAAACTAGAGGAGCAATCTACCAAAATGACATATGAAGGTGATCCCAT
TCCAATGCAAAGAACTCACATGCTAGAAAGAGTCACCTTCTTGATCTACAACCTTTTCAAGAACTCATTT
GTGGTTGAGCGACAGCCATGTATGCCAACCCACCCTCAGAGGCCGTTGGTACTTAAAACCCTAATTCAGT
TCACTGTAAAACTAAGGCTACTAATAAAATTGCCAGAACTAAACTATCAGGTAAAGGTTAAGGCATCAAT
TGACAAGAATGTTTCAACTCTAAGCAACCGAAGATTTGTACTTTGTGGAACTAATGTCAAAGCCATGTCT
ATTGAAGAATCTTCCAATGGGAGTCTCTCAGTAGAATTTCGACATTTGCAACCAAAGGAAATGAAGTCCA
GTGCTGGAGGTAAAGGAAATGAGGGCTGTCACATGGTGACTGAAGAACTTCATTCCATAACGTTTGAAAC
ACAGATCTGCCTCTATGGCCTGACCATAGATTTGGAGACCAGCTCATTGCCTGTGGTGATGATTTCCAAT
GTCAGTCAGTTACCTAATGCTTGGGCATCCATCATTTGGTACAACGTGTCAACCAACGATTCCCAGAACT
TGGTTTTCTTTAATAATCCTCCACCTGCCACATTGAGTCAACTACTGGAGGTGATGAGCTGGCAGTTTTC
ATCGTACGTTGGTCGTGGTCTTAACTCAGATCAACTCCATATGCTGGCAGAGAAGCTTACAGTCCAATCT
AGCTACAGTGATGGTCACCTCACCTGGGCCAAGTTCTGCAAGGAACATTTACCTGGTAAATCATTTACCT
TTTGGACATGGCTTGAAGCAATATTGGATCTAATTAAGAAACACATTCTTCCCCTTTGGATTGATGGGTA
TGTCATGGGCTTTGTTAGCAAAGAGAAGGAACGGCTGTTGCTAAAGGATAAAATGCCTGGCACCTTTTTA
TTAAGATTCAGTGAAAGCCATCTCGGAGGAATAACTTTCACCTGGGTGGACCATTCTGAAAGTGGGGAAG
TGAGATTCCACTCTGTAGAACCCTACAATAAAGGCCGGTTGTCTGCTCTGCCATTCGCTGACATCCTGCG
AGACTACAAAGTTATTATGGCTGAAAACATTCCTGAAAACCCTCTGAAGTACCTATATCCTGACATTCCC
AAAGACAAAGCCTTCGGTAAACACTACAGCTCTCAGCCTTGCGAAGTTTCAAGACCAACAGAAAGGGGTG
ACAAAGGTTATGTTCCTTCTGTTTTTATCCCCATCTCAACAATCCGAAGTGATTCAACAGAGCCACATTC
TCCATCAGACCTTCTTCCCATGTCTCCAAGTGTGTATGCGGTGTTGAGAGAAAACCTGAGTCCCACAACA
ATTGAAACTGCAATGAAGTCTCCTTATTCTGCTGAATGCCCAACTTTCTTGTACAAAGTGGTTGATATCG
GTAAGCCTATCCCTAACCCTCTCCTCGGTCTCGATTCTACGTAGTAATGAACTAGTCCGTAACTTGAAAG
TATTTCGATTTCTTGGCTTTATATATCTTGTGGAAAGGACGAAGATCCTCAGTTGCCCGGATGGTTACGC
GTTAAGTCGACAATCAACCTCTGGATTACAAAATTTGTGAAAGATTGACTGGTATTCTTAACTATGTTGC
TCCTTTTACGCTATGTGGATACGCTGCTTTAATGCCTTTGTATCATGCTATTGCTTCCCGTATGGCTTTC
ATTTTCTCCTCCTTGTATAAATCCTGGTTGCTGTCTCTTTATGAGGAGTTGTGGCCCGTTGTCAGGCAAC
GTGGCGTGGTGTGCACTGTGTTTGCTGACGCAACCCCCACTGGTTGGGGCATTGCCACCACCTGTCAGCT
CCTTTCCGGGACTTTCGCTTTCCCCCTCCCTATTGCCACGGCGGAACTCATCGCCGCCTGCCTTGCCCGC
TGCTGGACAGGGGCTCGGCTGTTGGGCACTGACAATTCCGTGGTGTTGTCGGGGAAATCATCGTCCTTTC
CTTGGCTGCTCGCCTGTGTTGCCACCTGGATTCTGCGCGGGACGTCCTTCTGCTACGTCCCTTCGGCCCT
CAATCCAGCGGACCTTCCTTCCCGCGGCCTGCTGCCGGCTCTGCGGCCTCTTCCGCGTCTTCGCCTTCGC
CCTCAGACGAGTCGGATCTCCCTTTGGGCCGCCTCCCCGCGTCGACTTTAAGACCAATGACTTACAAGGC
AGCTGTAGATCTTAGCCACTTTTTAAAAGAAAAGGGGGGACTGGAAGGGCTAATTCACTCCCAACGAAGA
CAAGATCTGCTTTTTGCTTGTACTGGGTCTCTCTGGTTAGACCAGATCTGAGCCTGGGAGCTCTCTGGCT
AACTAGGGAACCCACTGCTTAAGCCTCAATAAAGCTTGCCTTGAGTGCTTCAAGTAGTGTGTGCCCGTCT
GTTGTGTGACTCTGGTAACTAGAGATCCCTCAGACCCTTTTAGTCAGTGTGGAAAATCTCTAGCAGTACG
TATAGTAGTTCATGTCATCTTATTATTCAGTATTTATAACTTGCAAAGAAATGAATATCAGAGAGTGAGA
GGAACTTGTTTATTGCAGCTTATAATGGTTACAAATAAAGCAATAGCATCACAAATTTCACAAATAAAGC
ATTTTTTTCACTGCATTCTAGTTGTGGTTTGTCCAAACTCATCAATGTATCTTATCATGTCTGGCTCTAG
CTATCCCGCCCCTAACTCCGCCCATCCCGCCCCTAACTCCGCCCAGTTCCGCCCATTCTCCGCCCCATGG
CTGACTAATTTTTTTTATTTATGCAGAGGCCGAGGCCGCCTCGGCCTCTGAGCTATTCCAGAAGTAGTGA
GGAGGCTTTTTTGGAGGCCTAGGGACGTACCCAATTCGCCCTATAGTGAGTCGTATTACGCGCGCTCACT
GGCCGTCGTTTTACAACGTCGTGACTGGGAAAACCCTGGCGTTACCCAACTTAATCGCCTTGCAGCACAT
CCCCCTTTCGCCAGCTGGCGTAATAGCGAAGAGGCCCGCACCGATCGCCCTTCCCAACAGTTGCGCAGCC
TGAATGGCGAATGGG
[124 nt withheld, positions 5126-5249]
C
[91 nt withheld, positions 5251-5341]
A
[49 nt withheld, positions 5343-5391]
CCTTTGACGTTGGAGTCCACGTTCTTT
[37 nt withheld, positions 5419-5455]
ACCCTATCTCGGTCTATTCTTTTGATTTATAAGGGATTTTGCCGATTTCGGCCTATTGGTTAAAAAATGA
GCTGATTTAACAAAAATTTAACGCGAATTTTAACAAAATATTAACGCTTACAATTTAGGTGGCACTTTTC
GGGGAAATGTGCGCGGAACCCCTATTTGTTTATTTTTCTAAATACATTCAAATATGTATCCGCTCATGAG
ACAATAACCCTGATAAATGCTTCAATAATATTGAAAAAGGAAGAGTATGAGTATTCAACATTTCCGTGTC
GCCCTTATTCCCTTTTTTGCGGCATTTTGCCTTCCTGTTTTTGCTCACCCAGAAACGCTGGTGAAAGTAA
AAGATGCTGAAGATCAGTTGGGTGCACGAGTGGGTTACATCGAACTGGATCTCAACAGCGGTAAGATCCT
TGAGAGTTTTCGCCCCGAAGAACGTTTTCCAATGATGAGCACTTTTAAAGTTCTGCTATGTGGCGCGGTA
TTATCCCGTATTGACGCCGGGCAAGAGCAACTCGGTCGCCGCATACACTATTCTCAGAATGACTTGGTTG
AGTACTCACCAGTCACAGAAAAGCATCTTACGGATGGCATGACAGTAAGAGAATTATGCAGTGCTGCCAT
AACCATGAGTGATAACACTGCGGCCAACTTACTTCTGACAACGATCGGAGGACCGAAGGAGCTAACCGCT
TTTTTGCACAACATGGGGGATCATGTAACTCGCCTTGATCGTTGGGAACCGGAGCTGAATGAAGCCATAC
CAAACGACGAGCGTGACACCACGATGCCTGTAGCAATGGCAACAACGTTGCGCAAACTATTAACTGGCGA
ACTACTTACTCTAGCTTCCCGGCAACAATTAATAGACTGGATGGAGGCGGATAAAGTTGCAGGACCACTT
CTGCGCTCGGCCCTTCCGGCTGGCTGGTTTATTGCTGATAAATCTGGAGCCGGTGAGCGTGGGTCTCGCG
GTATCATTGCAGCACTGGGGCCAGATGGTAAGCCCTCCCGTATCGTAGTTATCTACACGACGGGGAGTCA
GGCAACTATGGATGAACGAAATAGACAGATCGCTGAGATAGGTGCCTCACTGATTAAGCATTGGTAACTG
TCAGACCAAGTTTACTCATATATACTTTAGATTGATTTAAAACTTCATTTTTAATTTAAAAGGATCTAGG
TGAAGATCCTTTTTGATAATCTCATGACCAAAATCCCTTAACGTGAGTTTTCGTTCCACTGAGCGTCAGA
CCCCGTAGAAAAGATCAAAGGATCTTCTTGAGATCCTTTTTTTCTGCGCGTAATCTGCTGCTTGCAAACA
AAAAAACCACCGCTACCAGCGGTGGTTTGTTTGCCGGATCAAGAGCTACCAACTCTTTTTCCGAAGGTAA
CTGGCTTCAGCAGAGCGCAGATACCAAATACTGTTCTTCTAGTGTAGCCGTAGTTAGGCCACCACTTCAA
GAACTCTGTAGCACCGCCTACATACCTCGCTCTGCTAATCCTGTTACCAGTGGCTGCTGCCAGTGGCGAT
AAGTCGTGTCTTACCGGGTTGGACTCAAGACGATAGTTACCGGATAAGGCGCAGCGGTCGGGCTGAACGG
GGGGTTCGTGCACACAGCCCAGCTTGGAGCGAACGACCTACACCGAACTGAGATACCTACAGCGTGAGCT
ATGAGAAAGCGCCACGCTTCCCGAAGGGAGAAAGGCGGACAGGTATCCGGTAAGCGGCAGGGTCGGAACA
GGAGAGCGCACGAGGGAGCTTCCAGGGGGAAACGCCTGGTATCTTTATAGTCCTGTCGGGTTTCGCCACC
TCTGACTTGAGCGTCGATTTTTGTGATGCTCGTCAGGGGGGCGGAGCCTATGGAAAAACGCCAGCAACGC
GGCCTTTTTACGGTTCCTGGCCTTTTGCTGGCCTTTTGCTCACATGTTCTTTCCTGCGTTATCCCCTGAT
TCTGTGGATAACCGTATTACCGCCTTTGAGTGAGCTGATACCGCTCGCCGCAGCCGAACGACCGAGCGCA
GCGAGTCAGTGAGCGAGGAAGCGGAAGAGCGCCCAATACGCAAACCGCCTCTCCCCGCGCGTTGGCCGAT
TCATTAATGCAGCTGGCACGACAGGTTTCCCGACTGGAAAGCGGGCAGTGAGCGCAACGCAATTAATGTG
AGTTAGCTCACTCATTAGGCACCCCAGGCTTTACACTTTATGCTTCCGGCTCGTATGTTGTGTGGAATTG
TGAGCGGATAACAATTTCACACAGGAAACAGCTATGACCATGATTACGCCAAGCGCGCAATTAACCCTCA
CTAAAGGGAACAAAAGCTGGAGCTGCAAGCTTAATGTAGTCTTATGCAATACTCTTGTAGTCTTGCAACA
TGGTAACGATGAGTTAGCAACATGCCTTACAAGGAGAGAAAAAGCACCGTGCATGCCGATTGGTGGAAGT
AAGGTGGTACGATCGTGCCTTATTAGGAAGGCAACAGACGGGTCTGACATGGATTGGACGAACCACTGAA
TTGCCGCATTGCAGAGATATTGTATTTAAGTGCCTAGCTCGATACATAAACGGGTCTCTCTGGTTAGACC
AGATCTGAGCCTGGGAGCTCTCTGGCTAACTAGGGAACCCACTGCTTAAGCCTCAATAAAGCTTGCCTTG
AGTGCTTCAAGTAGTGTGTGCCCGTCTGTTGTGTGACTCTGGTAACTAGAGATCCCTCAGACCCTTTTAG
TCAGTGTGGAAAATCTCTAGCAGTGGCGCCCGAACAGGGACTTGAAAGCGAAAGGGAAACCAGAGGAGCT
CTCTCGACGCAGGACTCGGCTTGCTGAAGCGCGCACGGCAAGAGGCGAGGGGCGGCGACTGGTGAGTACG
CCAAAAATTTTGACTAGCGGAGGCTAGAAGGAGAGAGATGGGTGCGAGAGCGTCAGTATTAAGCGGGGGA
GAATTAGATCGCGATGGGAAAAAATTCGGTTAAGGCCAGGGGGAAAGAAAAAATATAAATTAAAACATAT
AGTATGGGCAAGCAGGGAGCTAGAACGATTCGCAGTTAATCCTGGCCTGTTAGAAACATCAGAAGGCTGT
AGACAAATACTGGGACAGCTACAACCATCCCTTCAGACAGGATCAGAAGAACTTAGATCATTATATAATA
CAGTAGCAACCCTCTATTGTGTGCATCAAAGGATAGAGATAAAAGACACCAAGGAAGCTTTAGACAAGAT
AGAGGAAGAGCAAAACAAAAGTAAGACCACCGCACAGCAAGCGGCCGCTGATCTTCAGACCTGGAGGAGG
AGATATGAGGGACAATTGGAGAAGTGAATTATATAAATATAAAGTAGTAAAAATTGAACCATTAGGAGTA
GCACCCACCAAGGCAAAGAGAAGAGTGGTGCAGAGAGAAAAAAGAGCAGTGGGAATAGGAGCTTTGTTCC
TTGGGTTCTTGGGAGCAGCAGGAAGCACTATGGGCGCAGCGTCAATGACGCTGACGGTACAGGCCAGACA
ATTATTGTCTGGTATAGTGCAGCAGCAGAACAATTTGCTGAGGGCTATTGAGGCGCAACAGCATCTGTTG
CAACTCACAGTCTGGGGCATCAAGCAGCTCCAGGCAAGAATCCTGGCTGTGGAAAGATACCTAAAGGATC
AACAGCTCCTGGGGATTTGGGGTTGCTCTGGAAAACTCATTTGCACCACTGCTGTGCCTTGGAATGCTAG
TTGGAGTAATAAATCTCTGGAACAGATTTGGAATCACACGACCTGGATGGAGTGGGACAGAGAAATTAAC
AATTACACAAGCTTAATACACTCCTTAATTGAAGAATCGCAAAACCAGCAAGAAAAGAATGAACAAGAAT
TATTGGAATTAGATAAATGGGCAAGTTTGTGGAATTGGTTTAACATAACAAATTGGCTGTGGTATATAAA
ATTATTCATAATGATAGTAGGAGGCTTGGTAGGTTTAAGAATAGTTTTTGCTGTACTTTCTATAGTGAAT
AGAGTTAGGCAGGGATATTCACCATTATCGTTTCAGACCCACCTCCCAACCCCGAGGGGACCCATGCATT
GCATCTCAATTAGTCAGCAACCAGGTGTGGAAAGTCCCCAGGCTCCCCAGCAGGCAGAAGTATGCAAAGC
ATGCGTCTCAATTAGTCAGCAACCATAGTCCCGCCCCTAACTCCGCCCATCCCGCCCCTAACTCCGCCCA
GTTCCGCCCATTCTCCGCCCCATGGCTGACTAATTTTTTTTATTTATGCAGAGGCCGAGGCCGCCTCGGC
CTCTGAGCTATTCCAGAAGTAGTGAGGAGGCTTTTTTGGAGGCCTAGGCTTTTGCAAAAAGCTTTCTAGA
GGTACCACCGGAGCTTACCATGACCGAGTACAAGCCCACGGTGCGCCTCGCCACCCGCGACGACGTCCCC
AGGGCCGTACGCACCCTCGCCGCCGCGTTCGCCGACTACCCCGCCACGCGCCACACCGTCGATCCGGACC
GCCACATCGAGCGGGTCACCGAGCTGCAAGAACTCTTCCTCACGCGCGTCGGGCTCGACATCGGCAAGGT
GTGGGTCGCGGACGACGGCGCCGCCGTGGCGGTCTGGACCACGCCGGAGAGCGTCGAAGCGGGGGCGGTG
TTCGCCGAGATCGGCCCGCGCATGGCCGAGTTGAGCGGTTCCCGGCTGGCCGCGCAGCAACAGATGGAAG
GCCTCCTGGCGCCGCACCGGCCCAAGGAGCCCGCGTGGTTCCTGGCCACCGTCGGCGTCTCGCCCGACCA
CCAGGGCAAGGGTCTGGGCAGCGCCGTCGTGCTCCCCGGAGTGGAGGCGGCCGAGCGCGCCGGGGTGCCC
GCCTTCCTGGAGACCTCCGCGCCCCGCAACCTCCCCTTCTACGAGCGGCTCGGCTTCACCGTCACCGCCG
ACGTCGAGGTGCCCGAAGGACCGCGCACCTGGTGCATGACCCGCAAGCCCGGTGCCAGTTAACGAATTCT
AGATCTTGAGACAAATGGCAGTATTCATCCACAATTTTAAAAGAAAAGGGGGGATTGGGGGGTACAGTGC
AGGGGAAAGAATAGTAGACATAATAGCAACAGACATACAAACTAAAGAATTACAAAAACAAATTACAAAA
ATTCAAAATTTTCGGGTTTATTACAGGGACAGCAGAGATCCACTTTGGCGCCGGCTCGAGGCCTGCAGGT
GCAAAGATGGATAAAGTTTTAAACAGAGAGGAATCTTTGCAGCTAATGGACCTTCTAGGTCTTGAAAGGA
GTGGGAATT
Features (pLannotate 1.2.2; 34 found; start..end, strand, type, name):
      1..1179    +  promoter       EF-1α promoter: strong constitutive promoter for human elongation factor EF-1α
   1200..1217    +  protein_bind   attB1 (fragment): mutant version of attB; core recombination site for the Gateway® BP reaction BP Clonase™
   1223..3466    +  CDS            STAT4: STAT4_HUMAN - Experimental evidence at protein level: Swiss-Prot protein existence level 1. Carries out a dual function: signal transduction and activation of transcription. Involved in IL12 signaling. From Homo sapiens (Human).
   3469..3492    -  protein_bind   attB2: mutant version of attB; recombination site for the Gateway® BP reaction BP Clonase™
   3500..3541    +  CDS            V5 tag: epitope tag from simian virus 5
   3557..3610    +  promoter       U6 promoter (fragment): RNA polymerase III promoter for human U6 snRNA
   3652..4240    +  misc_feature   WPRE: woodchuck hepatitis virus posttranscriptional regulatory element
   4291..4310    +  misc_feature   cPPT/CTS (fragment): central polypurine tract and central termination sequence of HIV-1
   4312..4545    +  LTR            3' LTR (ΔU3): self-inactivating 3' long terminal repeat (LTR) from HIV-1
   4623..4744    +  polyA_signal   SV40 poly(A) signal: SV40 polyadenylation signal
   4784..4919    +  rep_origin     SV40 ori: SV40 origin of replication
   4940..4958    -  promoter       T7 promoter: promoter for bacteriophage T7 RNA polymerase
   4966..5121    +  CDS            lacZα (fragment): LacZα fragment of β-galactosidase; lacZ fragment
   5126..5554    +  rep_origin     f1 ori (sequence partly withheld): f1 bacteriophage origin of replication; arrow indicates direction of (+) strand synthesis
   5607..5711    +  promoter       AmpR promoter: bla
   5712..6572    +  CDS            AmpR: β-lactamase; bla; confers resistance to ampicillin, carbenicillin, and related antibiotics
   6743..7331    +  rep_origin     ori: high-copy-number ColE1/pMB1/pBR322/pUC origin of replication
   7514..7606    +  CDS            lacI (fragment): lac repressor; lacI; The lac repressor binds to the lac operator to inhibit transcription in E. coli. This inhibition can be relieved by adding lactose or isopropyl-β-D-thiogalactopyranoside (IPTG).
   7619..7640    +  protein_bind   CAP binding site: CAP binding activates transcription in the presence of cAMP. E. coli catabolite activator protein
   7655..7685    +  promoter       lac promoter: promoter for the E. coli lac operon
   7689..7711    +  protein_bind   lac operator (fragment): The lac repressor binds to the lac operator to inhibit transcription in E. coli. This inhibition can be relieved by adding lactose or isopropyl-β-D-thiogalactopyranoside (IPTG). lac repressor encoded by lacI
   7754..7772    +  promoter       T3 promoter: promoter for bacteriophage T3 RNA polymerase
   7800..8026    +  promoter       RSV promoter: Rous sarcoma virus enhancer/promoter
   8027..8207    +  LTR            5' LTR (truncated): truncated 5' long terminal repeat (LTR) from HIV-1
   8254..8379    +  misc_feature   HIV-1 Ψ: packaging signal of human immunodeficiency virus type 1
   8363..8726    +  CDS            HIV-1 gag (fragment): gag protein from human immunodeficiency virus 1; gag
   8872..9105    +  misc_feature   RRE: The Rev response element (RRE) of HIV-1 allows for Rev-dependent mRNA export from the nucleus to the cytoplasm.
   9482..9508    +  CDS            Rev (fragment): human immunodeficiency virus 1 (HIV-1) Rev protein; rev; enhances nuclear export of unspliced and incompletely spliced viral mRNAs
   9515..9538    +  promoter       SV40 promoter (fragment): SV40 early promoter
   9539..9610    +  promoter       SV40 promoter (fragment): SV40 enhancer and early promoter
   9634..9769    +  rep_origin     SV40 ori: SV40 origin of replication
   9815..10411   +  CDS            PuroR (fragment): puromycin N-acetyltransferase; pac from Streptomyces; confers resistance to puromycin
  10460..10577   +  misc_feature   cPPT/CTS: central polypurine tract and central termination sequence of HIV-1
  10642..10708   +  CDS            small t antigen (fragment): SV40 (simian virus 40) small t antigen
