[The description below was written by a language model from this plasmid's Addgene catalogue record and pLannotate feature annotations shown in this document.]
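Description:
TFORF3123 is a lentiviral mammalian expression plasmid built on the pLX_TRC317 backbone and carrying the human STAT4 open reading frame, one member of a barcoded transcription factor ORF collection. It is propagated in E. coli through a high-copy ColE1/pUC-type origin with ampicillin selection (AmpR), and also contains an f1 origin. The depositor warns that the plasmid can recombine in bacteria, as is common for constructs with repeated LTR sequences. The annotated full sequence is about 10.7 kb, consistent with the stated backbone and insert sizes.

The viral portion has a third-generation, self-inactivating layout. An RSV promoter drives a truncated HIV-1 5' LTR, followed by the Ψ packaging signal, a gag fragment, the RRE for Rev-dependent nuclear export and a cPPT/CTS, and the genome ends in a ΔU3 3' LTR with a downstream SV40 polyadenylation signal. Within this genome, an SV40 early promoter drives puromycin N-acetyltransferase for selecting transduced cells. A separate EF-1α promoter drives STAT4, a signal transducer and transcriptional activator involved in IL-12 signalling. The ORF was inserted by Gateway cloning and is flanked by attB1 and attB2 sites, with a C-terminal V5 epitope tag following attB2 for detection. A WPRE downstream of the cassette enhances transcript stability and expression.

According to the record, each vector in the collection carries a unique 24-bp barcode. The barcode is not annotated as a feature in the table, so its position cannot be stated. The barcodes identify which transcription factor is present in each cell, supporting pooled overexpression screens such as directed differentiation studies.
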