Addgene plasmid #144599: TFORF3123
Purpose: Lentiviral vector for overexpressing transcription factor ORFs with unique 24-bp barcodes. Barcodes facilitate identification of transcription factors in pooled screens.
Depositing lab: Feng Zhang. Depositing organization: Broad Institute. Publication: A transcription factor atlas of directed differentiation. Joung J, Ma S, Tay T, Geiger-Schuller KR, Kirchgatterer PC, Verdine VK, Guo B, Arias-Garcia MA, Allen WE, Singh A, Kuksenko O, Abudayyeh OO, Gootenberg JS, Fu Z, Macrae RK, Buenrostro JD, Regev A, Zhang F. Cell. 2023 Jan 5;186(1):209-229.e26. doi: 10.1016/j.cell.2022.11.026. PubMed 36608654.
Backbone
  Vector backbone: pLX_TRC317
  Backbone manufacturer: Broad Institute Genetic Perturbation Platform
  Backbone size w/o insert (bp): 8264
  Vector type: Mammalian Expression, Lentiviral
  Selectable markers: Puromycin
Growth in bacteria
  Bacterial resistance: Ampicillin, 100 μg/mL
  Growth temperature: 37°C
  Growth strain: NEB Stable
  Copy number: High Copy
Gene/Insert
  Gene/Insert name: STAT4
  Species: H. sapiens (human)
  Insert size (bp): 2450
  Entrez Gene: STAT4 (a.k.a. DPMC, SLEB11)
  Promoter: EF1a
  Tag / fusion protein: V5 (C terminal on insert)
  Cloning method: Gateway Cloning
  Sequencing primers: 5′ GGGTGGAGACTGAAGTTAGGCCAG; 3′ CACATAGCGTAAAAGGAGCAACATAG
Resource information
  A portion of this plasmid was derived from a plasmid made by: Broad Institute Genetic Perturbation Platform
Terms and licenses: Academic/Nonprofit Terms; Industry Terms: Not Available to Industry
Depositor comments: NM_001243835.1 Please test multiple small colonies in case of plasmid recombination. To make this collection available in a timely manner, a portion of this collection was not fully sequenced by Addgene. If an Addgene verified full plasmid sequence is not available, please contact us prior to placing an order to request the full sequence.
How to cite: TFORF3123 was a gift from Feng Zhang (Addgene plasmid # 144599 ; http://n2t.net/addgene:144599 ; RRID:Addgene_144599)
