>Addgene plasmid #144599 | TFORF3123 | depositor partial sequence | sequence record 285912 | Insert
ATCGATTGATCAACAAGTTTGTACAAAAAAGTTGGCATGTCTCAGTGGAATCAAGTCCAACAGTTAGAAA
TCAAGTTTTTGGAGCAGGTGGATCAATTCTATGATGACAACTTTCCCATGGAAATTCGGCATCTGTTGGC
CCAATGGATTGAAAATCAAGACTGGGAGGCAGCTTCTAACAATGAAACCATGGCAACGATTCTTCTTCAA
AACTTGTTAATACAACTGGATGAACAGTTAGGTCGTGTTTCCAAAGAGAAAAACCTACTCTTGATACACA
ATCTAAAAAGAATTAGGAAGGTCCTTCAGGGAAAATTTCATGGAAATCCAATGCATGTAGCTGTGGTTAT
TTCAAACTGTTTAAGGGAAGAGAGGAGAATATTGGCTGCAGCCAACATGCCTGTCCAGGGGCCTCTAGAG
AAATCCTTACAAAGTTCTTCAGTTTCAGAAAGACAGAGGAATGTGGAGCACAAAGTGGCTGCCATTAAAA
ACAGTGTGCAGATGACAGAACAAGATACCAAATACTTAGAAGATCTGCAAGACGAATTTGACTACAGGTA
TAAAACAATTCAGACAATGGATCAGAGTGACAAGAATAGTGCCATGGTGAATCAGGAAGTTTTGACACTG
CAGGAAATGCTTAACAGCCTCGATTTCAAGAGAAAGGAGGCTCTCAGTAAAATGACCCAAATCATCCATG
AGACAGACCTGTTAATGAACACCATGCTCATAGAAGAGCTGCAAGACTGGAAGCGGCGGCAGCAAATCGC
CTGCATCGGGGGTCCACTCCACAATGGGCTCGACCAGCTTCAGAACTGCTTTACACTATTGGCAGAAAGT
CTTTTCCAACTGAGAAGGCAATTGGAGAAACTAGAGGAGCAATCTACCAAAATGACATATGAAGGTGATC
CCATTCCAATGCAAAGAACTCACATGCTAGAAAGAGTCACCTTCTTGATCTACAACCTTTTCAAGAACTC
ATTTGTGGTTGAGCGACAGCCATGTATGCCAACCCACCCTCAGAGGCCGTTGGTACTTAAAACCCTAATT
CAGTTCACTGTAAAACTAAGGCTACTAATAAAATTGCCAGAACTAAACTATCAGGTAAAGGTTAAGGCAT
CAATTGACAAGAATGTTTCAACTCTAAGCAACCGAAGATTTGTACTTTGTGGAACTAATGTCAAAGCCAT
GTCTATTGAAGAATCTTCCAATGGGAGTCTCTCAGTAGAATTTCGACATTTGCAACCAAAGGAAATGAAG
TCCAGTGCTGGAGGTAAAGGAAATGAGGGCTGTCACATGGTGACTGAAGAACTTCATTCCATAACGTTTG
AAACACAGATCTGCCTCTATGGCCTGACCATAGATTTGGAGACCAGCTCATTGCCTGTGGTGATGATTTC
CAATGTCAGTCAGTTACCTAATGCTTGGGCATCCATCATTTGGTACAACGTGTCAACCAACGATTCCCAG
AACTTGGTTTTCTTTAATAATCCTCCACCTGCCACATTGAGTCAACTACTGGAGGTGATGAGCTGGCAGT
TTTCATCGTACGTTGGTCGTGGTCTTAACTCAGATCAACTCCATATGCTGGCAGAGAAGCTTACAGTCCA
ATCTAGCTACAGTGATGGTCACCTCACCTGGGCCAAGTTCTGCAAGGAACATTTACCTGGTAAATCATTT
ACCTTTTGGACATGGCTTGAAGCAATATTGGATCTAATTAAGAAACACATTCTTCCCCTTTGGATTGATG
GGTATGTCATGGGCTTTGTTAGCAAAGAGAAGGAACGGCTGTTGCTAAAGGATAAAATGCCTGGCACCTT
TTTATTAAGATTCAGTGAAAGCCATCTCGGAGGAATAACTTTCACCTGGGTGGACCATTCTGAAAGTGGG
GAAGTGAGATTCCACTCTGTAGAACCCTACAATAAAGGCCGGTTGTCTGCTCTGCCATTCGCTGACATCC
TGCGAGACTACAAAGTTATTATGGCTGAAAACATTCCTGAAAACCCTCTGAAGTACCTATATCCTGACAT
TCCCAAAGACAAAGCCTTCGGTAAACACTACAGCTCTCAGCCTTGCGAAGTTTCAAGACCAACAGAAAGG
GGTGACAAAGGTTATGTTCCTTCTGTTTTTATCCCCATCTCAACAATCCGAAGTGATTCAACAGAGCCAC
ATTCTCCATCAGACCTTCTTCCCATGTCTCCAAGTGTGTATGCGGTGTTGAGAGAAAACCTGAGTCCCAC
AACAATTGAAACTGCAATGAAGTCTCCTTATTCTGCTGAATGCCCAACTTTCTTGTACAAAGTGGTTGAT
ATCGGTAAGCCTATCCCTAACCCTCTCCTCGGTCTCGATTCTACGTAGTAATGAACTAGTCCGTAACTTG
AAAGTATTTCGATTTCTTGGCTTTATATATCTTGTGGAAAGGACGAAGATCCTCAGTTGCCCGGATGGTT
