>Addgene plasmid #144599 | TFORF3123 | depositor partial sequence | sequence record 285913 | Barcode
AGATCCTCAGTTGCCCGGATGGTT
